Addgene plasmid #133474: pAV0587
Purpose: (Empty Backbone) Integration into fission yeast genome at his5 locus with bleMX selection cassette
Depositing lab: Sophie Martin. Depositing organization: Universite de Lausanne (UNIL). Publication: A toolbox of stable integration vectors in the fission yeast Schizosaccharomyces pombe. Vjestica A, Marek M, Nkosi PJ, Merlini L, Liu G, Berard M, Billault-Chaumartin I, Martin SG. J Cell Sci. 2020 Jan 8;133(1). pii: jcs.240754. doi: 10.1242/jcs.240754. PubMed 31801797.
Backbone
  Vector backbone: pHis5StuI(pAV0413)
  Vector type: Yeast Expression
Growth in bacteria
  Bacterial resistance: Ampicillin, 100 μg/mL
  Growth temperature: 37°C
  Growth strain: DH5alpha
  Copy number: High Copy
Gene/Insert
  Gene/Insert name: None
Terms and licenses: Academic/Nonprofit Terms; Industry Terms: Not Available to Industry
Depositor comments: Please see the Resource Information section for an annotated Genbank file.
How to cite: pAV0587 was a gift from Sophie Martin (Addgene plasmid # 133474 ; http://n2t.net/addgene:133474 ; RRID:Addgene_133474)
