[The description below was written by a language model from this plasmid's Addgene catalogue record and pLannotate feature annotations shown in this document.]
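Description:
pAV0587 is an empty-backbone integration vector for the fission yeast Schizosaccharomyces pombe, built on the pHis5StuI (pAV0413) backbone and intended for stable, single-site insertion of user-supplied sequences at the his5 locus. It has no yeast replication origin in the annotated feature table, consistent with a plasmid that persists in yeast only after integration into the chromosome. In E. coli it is propagated as a high-copy plasmid through a ColE1/pUC-type origin and selected with ampicillin via the bla gene and its native promoter. An f1 origin, short bom, rop and lacI fragments, and lac promoter/operator and lacZα remnants are carried over from pBluescript- and pBR322-type parent vectors.

The targeting region comprises S. pombe genomic sequence that includes the his5 coding sequence and a neighbouring small nucleolar RNA gene (snR5), which provides the homology for recombination with the chromosome. The backbone name suggests linearisation at a StuI site within this region, though the record does not spell this out. Yeast selection is provided by the bleMX cassette, in which the Sh ble gene is flanked by the Ashbya gossypii TEF promoter and terminator and confers resistance to phleomycin, bleomycin and Zeocin. Next to this cassette sits a pBluescript multiple cloning site bracketed by T7 and T3 promoters, where an expression cassette or tagged gene can be inserted. No insert or yeast expression promoter is present, so the user supplies these. The plasmid belongs to a toolbox of stable integration vectors that offer different genomic loci and selection markers for combining several transgenes in one strain.
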