Features (pLannotate 1.2.2; 20 found; start..end, strand, type, name):
    137..186     +  misc_feature   bom (fragment): basis of mobility region from pBR322
    310..452     +  ncRNA          S pombe snR5: Accession: RF01435 - small nucleolar RNA snR5
   1178..1825    +  CDS            his5: HIS7_SCHPO - Experimental evidence at protein level: Swiss-Prot protein existence level 1. From Schizosaccharomyces pombe (strain 972 / ATCC 24843) (Fission yeast).
   2213..2261    +  misc_feature   bom (fragment): basis of mobility region from pBR322
   2289..2717    -  rep_origin     f1 ori (sequence partly withheld): f1 bacteriophage origin of replication; arrow indicates direction of (+) strand synthesis
   2721..2876    -  CDS            lacZα (fragment): LacZα fragment of β-galactosidase; lacZ fragment
   2884..2902    +  promoter       T7 promoter: promoter for bacteriophage T7 RNA polymerase
   2911..3013    -  misc_feature   MCS: pBluescript multiple cloning site
   3081..3424    +  promoter       TEF promoter: Ashbya gossypii TEF promoter
   3425..3799    +  CDS            BleoR: antibiotic-binding protein; Sh ble from Streptoalloteichus hindustanus; confers resistance to bleomycin, phleomycin, and Zeocin™
   3805..4002    +  terminator     TEF terminator: Ashbya gossypii TEF terminator
   4064..4082    -  promoter       T3 promoter: promoter for bacteriophage T3 RNA polymerase
   4127..4143    -  protein_bind   lac operator: The lac repressor binds to the lac operator to inhibit transcription in E. coli. This inhibition can be relieved by adding lactose or isopropyl-β-D-thiogalactopyranoside (IPTG). lac repressor encoded by lacI
   4151..4181    -  promoter       lac promoter: promoter for the E. coli lac operon
   4196..4217    -  protein_bind   CAP binding site: CAP binding activates transcription in the presence of cAMP. E. coli catabolite activator protein
   4230..4322    -  CDS            lacI (fragment): lac repressor; lacI; The lac repressor binds to the lac operator to inhibit transcription in E. coli. This inhibition can be relieved by adding lactose or isopropyl-β-D-thiogalactopyranoside (IPTG).
   4505..5093    -  rep_origin     ori: high-copy-number ColE1/pMB1/pBR322/pUC origin of replication
   5264..6124    -  CDS            AmpR: β-lactamase; bla; confers resistance to ampicillin, carbenicillin, and related antibiotics
   6125..6229    -  promoter       AmpR promoter: bla
   6324..35      +  CDS            rop (fragment) (across the origin): Rop protein, which maintains plasmids at low copy number; rop
>Addgene plasmid #133474 | pAV0587 | addgene full sequence | sequence record 263760 | Addgene NGS Result
TCGCGCGTTTCGGTGATGACGGTGAAAACCTCTGACACATGCAGCTCCCGGAGACGGTCACAGCTTGTCT
GTAAGCGGATGCCGGGAGCAGACAAGCCCGTCAGGGCGCGTCAGCGGGTGTTGGCGGGTGTCGGGGCTGG
CTTAACTATGCGGCATCAGAGCAGATTGTACTGAGAGTGCACCATAACCGGGATGGAACGATTGAATACT
GTGCTACTCTTTATGTAATATAACGAATTCAACTGTTCAACGTATGTGACTGCTCTCTGCTTCTCGGTAT
ATATTTACTTGAAGGAATTAATTTTTCTTTGCCAATGGTCTCTTTTACCAATTGCAGTCTGGCTTAAAGC
AATGAGGTTGTAATTAAATGGCTTGAGACCTAGAACAAACACCTTTTACAATCCTTGTTTACTGGTTTTG
ATAGTAAATTCGGTTCGCTTGTGGTGTACATTATATTTTTTAGGCTAGTCGTGATTTTTTGATAATATCA
ATATTCTTAGATTTGAGACATTCATGCTTTTTAATTTGATCAATCGTTTGTATCTTCATTAATTAGTAGG
TGGTTTGATAGAACATTTAGTTGCTTGTTTGACTACAAATATCTGCAGAATGGATTCGGTTAATAAAAAA
AATGTTTGAGGAATTAATTTTCGCTTTGGAGTGGAGGCCTCAATTCGATGTTGCAGATTTTACAAGTTTT
TAAAATGTATTTCATTATTACTTTTTATATGCCTAATAAAAAAGCCATAGTTTAATCTATAGATAACTTT
TTTTCCAGTGCACTAACGGACGTTACATTCCCATACAAAACTGCGTAGTTAAAGCTAAGGAAAAGTTAAT
ATCATGTTAATTAAATACGCTATTTACAATAAGACATTGAACTCATTTATATCGTTGAATATGAATAACC
AATTTCAGCGAATTTTTAACAAACATCGTTCACCTCGTTTAAGGATATCTTGTGTATGGGGTGTTGACTT
GCTTTATCGAATAATTACCGTACCTGTAATTGGCTTGCTGGATATAGCGGTAGTCTAATATCTAGCAAAA
ATCTTTTGGGTGAAAAGGCTTGCAATTTCACGACACCGAACTATTTGTCATTTTTTAATAAGGAAGTTTT
CCATAAATTCCTGTAATTCTCGGTTGATCTAATTGAAAAGAGTAGTTTTGCATCACGATGAGGAGGGCTT
TTGTAGAAAGAAATACGAACGAAACGAAAATCAGCGTTGCCATCGCTTTGGACAAAGCTCCCTTACCTGA
AGAGTCGAATTTTATTGATGAACTTATAACTTCCAAGCATGCAAACCAAAAGGGAGAACAAGTAATCCAA
GTAGACACGGGAATTGGATTCTTGGATCACATGTATCATGCACTGGCTAAACATGCAGGCTGGAGCTTAC
GACTTTACTCAAGAGGTGATTTAATCATCGATGATCATCACACTGCAGAAGATACTGCTATTGCACTTGG
TATTGCATTCAAGCAGGCTATGGGTAACTTTGCCGGCGTTAAAAGATTTGGACATGCTTATTGTCCACTT
GACGAAGCTCTTTCTAGAAGCGTAGTTGACTTGTCGGGACGGCCCTATGCTGTTATCGATTTGGGATTAA
AGCGTGAAAAGGTTGGGGAATTGTCCTGTGAAATGATCCCTCACTTACTATATTCCTTTTCGGTAGCAGC
TGGAATTACTTTGCATGTTACCTGCTTATATGGTAGTAATGACCATCATCGTGCTGAAAGCGCTTTTAAA
TCTCTGGCTGTTGCCATGCGCGCGGCTACTAGTCTTACTGGAAGTTCTGAAGTCCCAAGCACGAAGGGAG
TGTTGTAAAGATGAATTGGATTATGTCAGGAAAAGAACGACAATTTTGCATCCAAATTGTCTAAATTTTA
GAGTTGCTTGAAAACAATAGAACCTTACTTGCTTTATAATTACGTTAATTAGAAGCGTTATCTCGTGAAG
GAATATAGTACGTAGCCGTATAAATTGAATTGAATGTTCAGCTTATAGAATAGAGACACTTTGCTGTTCA
ATGCGTCGTCACTTACCATACTCACTTTATTATACGACTTTAAGTATAAACTCCGCGGTTATGGTAAAAT
TAATGATGCACAAACGTCCGATTCCATATGGGTACACTACAATTAAATACTTTTAAGTAACGCTGATTTC
TTATTTTTTATCCTTGGTGTATTTATTGTTTATACCGCTAGGGCGGTGTGAAATACCGCACAGATGCGTA
AGGAGAAAATACCGCATCAGGAAATTGTAAGCGTTAATATTTTGTTAAAATTCGCGTTAAATTTTTGTTA
AATCAGCTCATTTTTTAACCAATAGGCCGAAATCGGCAAAATCCCTTATAAATCAAAAGAATAGACCGAG
ATAGGGT
[37 nt withheld, positions 2388-2424]
AAAGAACGTGGACTCCAACGTCAAAGG
[49 nt withheld, positions 2452-2500]
T
[91 nt withheld, positions 2502-2592]
G
[124 nt withheld, positions 2594-2717]
CCATTCGCCATTCAGGCTGCGCAACTGTTGGGAAGGGCGATCGGTGCGGGCCTCTTCGCTATTACGCCAG
CTGGCGAAAGGGGGATGTGCTGCAAGGCGATTAAGTTGGGTAACGCCAGGGTTTTCCCAGTCACGACGTT
GTAAAACGACGGCCAGTGAGCGCGCGTAATACGACTCACTATAGGGCGAATTGGGTACCGGGCCCCCCCT
CGAGGTCGACGGTATCGATAAGCTTGATATCGAATTCCTGCAGCCCGGGGGATCCACTAGTTCTAGAGCG
GCCGCCACCGCGGTGGTTAATTAAGGCGCGCCAGATCTGAGCTCGTTTAGCTTGCCTCGTCCCCGCCGGG
TCACCCGGCCAGCGACATGGAGGCCCAGAATACCCTCCTTGACAGTCTTGACGTGCGCAGCTCAGGGGCA
TGATGTGACTGTCGCCCGTACATTTAGCCCATACATCCCCATGTATAATCATTTGCATCCATACATTTTG
ATGGCCGCACGGCGCGAAGCAAAAATTACGGCTCCTCGCTGCAGACCTGCGAGCAGGGAAACGCTCCCCT
CACAGACGCGTTGAATTGTCCCCACGCCGCGCCCCTGTAGAGAAATATAAAAGGTTAGGATTTGCCACTG
AGGTTCTTCTTTCATATACTTCCTTTTAAAATCTTGCTAGGATACAGTTCTCACATCACATCCGAACATA
AACAACCATGGCCAAGTTGACCAGTGCCGTTCCGGTGCTCACCGCGCGCGACGTCGCCGGAGCGGTCGAG
TTCTGGACCGACCGGCTCGGGTTCTCCCGGGACTTCGTGGAGGACGACTTCGCCGGTGTGGTCCGGGACG
ACGTGACCCTGTTCATCAGCGCGGTCCAGGACCAGGTGGTGTCGGACAACACCCTGGCCTGGGTGTGGGT
GCGCGGCCTGGACGAGCTGTACGCCGAGTGGTCGGAGGTCGTGTCCACGAACTTCCGGGACGCCTCCGGG
CCGGCCATGACCGAGATCGGCGAGCAGCCGTGGGGGCGGGAGTTCGCCCTGCGCGACCCGGCCGGCAACT
GCGTGCACTTCGTGGACGAGGAGCAGGACTGATCAGTACTGACAATAAAAAGATTCTTGTTTTCAAGAAC
TTGTCATTTGTATAGTTTTTTTATATTGTAGTTGTTCTATTTTAATCAAATGTTAGCGTGATTTATATTT
TTTTTCGCCTCGACATCATCTGCCCAGATGCGAAGTTAAGTGCGCAGAAAGTAATATCATGCGTCAATCG
TATGTGAATGCTGGTCGCTATACTGCTGTCGATTCGATACTAACGCCGCCATCCACCTGCAGGTAATCAC
GTGCCAGCTTTTGTTCCCTTTAGTGAGGGTTAATTGCGCGCTTGGCGTAATCATGGTCATAGCTGTTTCC
TGTGTGAAATTGTTATCCGCTCACAATTCCACACAACATACGAGCCGGAAGCATAAAGTGTAAAGCCTGG
GGTGCCTAATGAGTGAGCTAACTCACATTAATTGCGTTGCGCTCACTGCCCGCTTTCCAGTCGGGAAACC
TGTCGTGCCAGCTGCATTAATGAATCGGCCAACGCGCGGGGAGAGGCGGTTTGCGTATTGGGCGCTCTTC
CGCTTCCTCGCTCACTGACTCGCTGCGCTCGGTCGTTCGGCTGCGGCGAGCGGTATCAGCTCACTCAAAG
GCGGTAATACGGTTATCCACAGAATCAGGGGATAACGCAGGAAAGAACATGTGAGCAAAAGGCCAGCAAA
AGGCCAGGAACCGTAAAAAGGCCGCGTTGCTGGCGTTTTTCCATAGGCTCCGCCCCCCTGACGAGCATCA
CAAAAATCGACGCTCAAGTCAGAGGTGGCGAAACCCGACAGGACTATAAAGATACCAGGCGTTTCCCCCT
GGAAGCTCCCTCGTGCGCTCTCCTGTTCCGACCCTGCCGCTTACCGGATACCTGTCCGCCTTTCTCCCTT
CGGGAAGCGTGGCGCTTTCTCATAGCTCACGCTGTAGGTATCTCAGTTCGGTGTAGGTCGTTCGCTCCAA
GCTGGGCTGTGTGCACGAACCCCCCGTTCAGCCCGACCGCTGCGCCTTATCCGGTAACTATCGTCTTGAG
TCCAACCCGGTAAGACACGACTTATCGCCACTGGCAGCAGCCACTGGTAACAGGATTAGCAGAGCGAGGT
ATGTAGGCGGTGCTACAGAGTTCTTGAAGTGGTGGCCTAACTACGGCTACACTAGAAGAACAGTATTTGG
TATCTGCGCTCTGCTGAAGCCAGTTACCTTCGGAAAAAGAGTTGGTAGCTCTTGATCCGGCAAACAAACC
ACCGCTGGTAGCGGTGGTTTTTTTGTTTGCAAGCAGCAGATTACGCGCAGAAAAAAAGGATCTCAAGAAG
ATCCTTTGATCTTTTCTACGGGGTCTGACGCTCAGTGGAACGAAAACTCACGTTAAGGGATTTTGGTCAT
GAGATTATCAAAAAGGATCTTCACCTAGATCCTTTTAAATTAAAAATGAAGTTTTAAATCAATCTAAAGT
ATATATGAGTAAACTTGGTCTGACAGTTACCAATGCTTAATCAGTGAGGCACCTATCTCAGCGATCTGTC
TATTTCGTTCATCCATAGTTGCCTGACTCCCCGTCGTGTAGATAACTACGATACGGGAGGGCTTACCATC
TGGCCCCAGTGCTGCAATGATACCGCGAGACCCACGCTCACCGGCTCCAGATTTATCAGCAATAAACCAG
CCAGCCGGAAGGGCCGAGCGCAGAAGTGGTCCTGCAACTTTATCCGCCTCCATCCAGTCTATTAATTGTT
GCCGGGAAGCTAGAGTAAGTAGTTCGCCAGTTAATAGTTTGCGCAACGTTGTTGCCATTGCTACAGGCAT
CGTGGTGTCACGCTCGTCGTTTGGTATGGCTTCATTCAGCTCCGGTTCCCAACGATCAAGGCGAGTTACA
TGATCCCCCATGTTGTGCAAAAAAGCGGTTAGCTCCTTCGGTCCTCCGATCGTTGTCAGAAGTAAGTTGG
CCGCAGTGTTATCACTCATGGTTATGGCAGCACTGCATAATTCTCTTACTGTCATGCCATCCGTAAGATG
CTTTTCTGTGACTGGTGAGTACTCAACCAAGTCATTCTGAGAATAGTGTATGCGGCGACCGAGTTGCTCT
TGCCCGGCGTCAATACGGGATAATACCGCGCCACATAGCAGAACTTTAAAAGTGCTCATCATTGGAAAAC
GTTCTTCGGGGCGAAAACTCTCAAGGATCTTACCGCTGTTGAGATCCAGTTCGATGTAACCCACTCGTGC
ACCCAACTGATCTTCAGCATCTTTTACTTTCACCAGCGTTTCTGGGTGAGCAAAAACAGGAAGGCAAAAT
GCCGCAAAAAAGGGAATAAGGGCGACACGGAAATGTTGAATACTCATACTCTTCCTTTTTCAATATTATT
GAAGCATTTATCAGGGTTATTGTCTCATGAGCGGATACATATTTGAATGTATTTAGAAAAATAAACAAAT
AGGGGTTCCGCGCACATTTCCCCGAAAAGTGCCACCTGACGTCTAAGAAACCATTATTATCATGACATTA
ACCTATAAAAATAGGCGTATCACGAGGCCCTTTCGTC
